Addgene plasmid #104882: PE_21: Para_tet_eG::sfYFP
Purpose: PE_21: Para_tet_eG::sfYFP
Depositing lab: Matthew Bennett. Depositing organization: Rice University. Publication: Tuning the dynamic range of bacterial promoters regulated by ligand-inducible transcription factors. Chen Y, Ho JML, Shis DL, Gupta C, Long J, Wagner DS, Ott W, Josic K, Bennett MR. Nat Commun. 2018 Jan 4;9(1):64. doi: 10.1038/s41467-017-02473-5. PubMed 29302024.
Backbone
  Vector backbone: pmb1, +ROP
  Backbone size w/o insert (bp): 3886
  Total vector size (bp): 3971
  Vector type: Bacterial Expression
Growth in bacteria
  Bacterial resistance: Kanamycin, 50 μg/mL
  Growth temperature: 37°C
  Growth strain: DH5alpha
  Copy number: High Copy
Gene/Insert
  Gene/Insert name: Hybrid Promoter: Para_tet_eG
  Insert size (bp): 85
  Promoter: Hybrid Promoter : Para_tet_eG
  Cloning method: Gateway Cloning
  Sequencing primers: 5′ CATTTCTGAAGAGGACTTGTTGCG; 3′ CTTCACCCTCGCCACGCACG
Terms and licenses: Academic/Nonprofit Terms; Industry Terms: Not Available to Industry
How to cite: PE_21: Para_tet_eG::sfYFP was a gift from Matthew Bennett (Addgene plasmid # 104882 ; http://n2t.net/addgene:104882 ; RRID:Addgene_104882)
