[The description below was written by a language model from this plasmid's Addgene catalogue record and pLannotate feature annotations shown in this document.]
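Description:
PE_21: Para_tet_eG::sfYFP is a bacterial expression reporter plasmid of about 4 kb built on a pMB1-type backbone that retains the rop gene. It replicates in E. coli from the ColE1/pMB1 origin and is selected with kanamycin through an aph(3')-Ia resistance gene. The catalogue lists it as high copy, although Rop normally moderates the copy number of pMB1-family replicons. The backbone also carries the pBR322 bom (basis of mobility) region and a fragment of the ColE1 mobilisation gene mbeC.

The insert is an 85 bp synthetic hybrid promoter, Para_tet_eG, placed directly upstream of a superfolder fluorescent protein reading frame. The annotation software labels this frame superfolder GFP, but the construct name identifies it as the closely related yellow variant sfYFP. A T7Te terminator follows the reporter. The feature table detects an araBAD promoter fragment next to short matches to tet-operator-containing promoters (PLtetO-1 and H1-2O2). This fits a promoter combining arabinose/AraC-responsive elements with TetR operator sites, so reporter output would depend on both inputs. No araC or tetR gene is annotated, so these regulators would presumably have to come from the host strain or a companion plasmid.

Upstream of the promoter, the table also shows a lac operator and a short Myc-related reading frame containing a Myc epitope tag. The record does not explain their role, and they may be remnants of the parent vector. Going by the associated publication title, the plasmid belongs to a promoter-engineering series for measuring and tuning the dynamic range of ligand-inducible bacterial promoters by fluorescence readout.
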