Features (pLannotate 1.2.2; 14 found; start..end, strand, type, name):
     68..84      +  protein_bind   lac operator: The lac repressor binds to the lac operator to inhibit transcription in E. coli. This inhibition can be relieved by adding lactose or isopropyl-β-D-thiogalactopyranoside (IPTG). lac repressor encoded by lacI
    100..318     +  CDS            N-MYC2 (fragment): MYC2_MARMO - Protein inferred from homology: Swiss-Prot protein existence level 3. From Marmota monax (Woodchuck).
    286..315     +  CDS            Myc: Myc (human c-Myc proto-oncogene) epitope tag
    444..481     +  promoter       araBAD promoter (fragment): araBAD; promoter of the L-arabinose operon of E. coli; the araC regulatory gene is transcribed in the opposite direction (Guzman et al., 1995)
    487..504     +  promoter       H1-2O2 promoter (fragment): doxycycline-inducible variant of the human H1 RNA promoter (Henriksen et al., 2007)
    515..537     +  promoter       PLtetO-1 promoter (fragment): modified phage lambda PL promoter with tet operator sites (Lutz and Bujard, 1997)
    620..1333    +  CDS            superfolder GFP: GFP variant that folds robustly even when fused to poorly folded proteins (Pédelacq et al., 2006)
   1485..1512    +  terminator     T7Te terminator: phage T7 early transcription terminator
   1595..1652    +  promoter       AmpR promoter (fragment): bla
   1661..2476    -  CDS            KanR: aminoglycoside phosphotransferase; aph(3')-Ia; confers resistance to kanamycin in bacteria or G418 (Geneticin®) in eukaryotes
   2598..3186    +  rep_origin     ori: high-copy-number ColE1/pMB1/pBR322/pUC origin of replication
   3372..3511    -  misc_feature   bom: basis of mobility region from pBR322
   3613..3804    -  CDS            rop: Rop protein, which maintains plasmids at low copy number; rop
   3845..3955    +  CDS            mbeC (fragment): MBEC_ECOLX - Experimental evidence at protein level: Swiss-Prot protein existence level 1. Required for efficient mobilization of ColE1 plasmid and is thus essential to promote the specific transfer of the plasmid during conjugation. Probably functions by inducing DNA bending, helping the MbeA relaxase to melt the DNA around the nic site and cleave the phosphodiester bond. Binds specifically double-stranded DNA (dsDNA) containing the ColE1 oriT but does not recognize the inverted repeat (IR). From Escherichia coli.
>Addgene plasmid #104882 | PE_21: Para_tet_eG::sfYFP | addgene full sequence | sequence record 221686 | Addgene NGS Result
AGTGCGCTCGAGCTTCCCAACCTTACCAGAGGGCGCCCCAGCTGGCAATTCCGACGTCTGTGTGGAATTG
TGAGCGGATAACAATTTCACACAGGGCCCTCGGACACCGAGGAGAATGTCAAGAGGCGAACACACAACGT
CTTGGAGCGCCAGAGGAGGAACGAGCTAAAACGGAGCTTTTTTGCCCTGCGTGACCAGATCCCGGAGTTG
GAAAACAATGAAAAGGCCCCCAAGGTAGTTATCCTTAAAAAAGCCACAGCATACATCCTGTCCGTCCAAG
CAGAGGAGCAAAAGCTCATTTCTGAAGAGGACTTGTTGCGGAAACGACGAGAACAGTTGAAACACAAACT
TGAACAGCTACGGAACTCTTGTGCGTAAGGAAAAGTAAGGAAAACGATTCCTTCTAACAGAAATGTCCTG
AGCAATCACCTATGAACTGTCGACATAGCATTTTTATCCATAAGATTAGCGGATCCTACCTTAGACATCC
CTATCAGTGATAGATATAGTGAGCACATCCCTATCAGTGATAGAGATGCATGCCACTTAAAAAGGAGATC
AACAATGAAAGCAATTTTCGTACTGAAACATCTTAATCATGCTAAGGAGAAATACTAGTATGCGTAAAGG
CGAAGAGCTGTTCACTGGTGTCGTCCCTATTCTGGTGGAACTGGATGGTGATGTCAACGGTCATAAGTTT
TCCGTGCGTGGCGAGGGTGAAGGTGACGCAACTAATGGTAAACTGACGCTGAAGTTCATCTGTACTACTG
GTAAACTGCCGGTACCTTGGCCGACTCTGGTAACGACGCTGACTTATGGTGTTCAGTGCTTTGCTCGTTA
TCCGGACCATATGAAGCAGCATGACTTCTTCAAGTCCGCCATGCCGGAAGGCTATGTGCAGGAACGCACG
ATTTCCTTTAAGGATGACGGCACGTACAAAACGCGTGCGGAAGTGAAATTTGAAGGCGATACCCTGGTAA
ACCGCATTGAGCTGAAAGGCATTGACTTTAAAGAAGACGGCAATATCCTGGGCCATAAGCTGGAATACAA
TTTTAACAGCCACAATGTTTACATCACCGCCGATAAACAAAAAAATGGCATTAAAGCGAATTTTAAAATT
CGCCACAACGTGGAGGATGGCAGCGTGCAGCTGGCTGATCACTACCAGCAAAACACTCCAATCGGTGATG
GTCCTGTTCTGCTGCCAGACAATCACTATCTGAGCTACCAAAGCGTTCTGTCTAAAGATCCGAACGAGAA
ACGCGATCATATGGTTCTGCTGGAGTTCGTAACCGCAGCGGGCATCACGCATGGTATGGATGAACTGTAC
AAATGATGAAGCTTCCCCTACGTGCTGCTGAAGTTGCCCGCAACAGAGAGTGGAACCAACCGGTGATACC
ACGATACTATGACTGAGAGTCAACGCCATGAGCGGCCTCATTTCTTATTCTGAGTTACAACAGTCCGCAC
CGCTGTCTCACACTGGCTCACCTTCGGGTGGGCCTTTCTGCGTTTATATACTAGAGAGAGAATATAAAAA
GCCAGATTATTAATCCGGCTTTTTTATTATTTCCTAGCTAGCCGGGGAAATGTGCGCGGAACCCCTATTT
GTTTATTTTTCTAAATACATTCAAATATGTATCCGCTCATGAATTAATTCTTAGAAAAACTCATCGAGCA
TCAAATGAAACTGCAATTTATTCATATCAGGATTATCAATACCATATTTTTGAAAAAGCCGTTTCTGTAA
TGAAGGAGAAAACTCACCGAGGCAGTTCCATAGGATGGCAAGATCCTGGTATCGGTCTGCGATTCCGACT
CGTCCAACATCAATACAACCTATTAATTTCCCCTCGTCAAAAATAAGGTTATCAAGTGAGAAATCACCAT
GAGTGACGACTGAATCCGGTGAGAATGGCAAAAGTTTATGCATTTCTTTCCAGACTTGTTCAACAGGCCA
GCCATTACGCTCGTCATCAAAATCACTCGCATCAACCAAACCGTTATTCATTCGTGATTGCGCCTGAGCG
AGACGAAATACGCGATCGCTGTTAAAAGGACAATTACAAACAGGAATCGAATGCAACCGGCGCAGGAACA
CTGCCAGCGCATCAACAATATTTTCACCTGAATCAGGATATTCTTCTAATACCTGGAATGCTGTTTTCCC
GGGGATCGCAGTGGTGAGTAACCATGCATCATCAGGAGTACGGATAAAATGCTTGATGGTCGGAAGAGGC
ATAAATTCCGTCAGCCAGTTTAGTCTGACCATCTCATCTGTAACATCATTGGCAACGCTACCTTTGCCAT
GTTTCAGAAACAACTCTGGCGCATCGGGCTTCCCATACAATCGATAGATTGTCGCACCTGATTGCCCGAC
ATTATCGCGAGCCCATTTATACCCATATAAATCAGCATCCATGCTGGAATTTAATCGCGGCCTAGAGCAA
GACGTTTCCCGTTGAATATGGCTCATAACACCCCTTGTATTACTGTTTATGTAAGCAGACAGTTTTATTG
TTCATGACCAAAATCCCTTAACGTGAGTTTTCGTTCCACTGAGCGTCAGACCCCGTAGAAAAGATCAAAG
GATCTTCTTGAGATCCTTTTTTTCTGCGCGTAATCTGCTGCTTGCAAACAAAAAAACCACCGCTACCAGC
GGTGGTTTGTTTGCCGGATCAAGAGCTACCAACTCTTTTTCCGAAGGTAACTGGCTTCAGCAGAGCGCAG
ATACCAAATACTGTCCTTCTAGTGTAGCCGTAGTTAGGCCACCACTTCAAGAACTCTGTAGCACCGCCTA
CATACCTCGCTCTGCTAATCCTGTTACCAGTGGCTGCTGCCAGTGGCGATAAGTCGTGTCTTACCGGGTT
GGACTCAAGACGATAGTTACCGGATAAGGCGCAGCGGTCGGGCTGAACGGGGGGTTCGTGCACACAGCCC
AGCTTGGAGCGAACGACCTACACCGAACTGAGATACCTACAGCGTGAGCTATGAGAAAGCGCCACGCTTC
CCGAAGGGAGAAAGGCGGACAGGTATCCGGTAAGCGGCAGGGTCGGAACAGGAGAGCGCACGAGGGAGCT
TCCAGGGGGAAACGCCTGGTATCTTTATAGTCCTGTCGGGTTTCGCCACCTCTGACTTGAGCGTCGATTT
TTGTGATGCTCGTCAGGGGGGCGGAGCCTATGGAAAAACGCCAGCAACGCGGCCTTTTTACGGTTCCTGG
CCTTTTGCTGGCCTTTTGCTCACATGTTCTTTCCTGCGTTATCCCCTGATTCTGTGGATAACCGTATTAC
CGCCTTTGAGTGAGCTGATACCGCTCGCCGCAGCCGAACGACCGAGCGCAGCGAGTCAGTGAGCGAGGAA
GCGGAAGAGCGCCTGATGCGGTATTTTCTCCTTACGCATCTGTGCGGTATTTCACACCGCAATGGTGCAC
TCTCAGTACAATCTGCTCTGATGCCGCATAGTTAAGCCAGTATACACTCCGCTATCGCTACGTGACTGGG
TCATGGCTGCGCCCCGACACCCGCCAACACCCGCTGACGCGCCCTGACGGGCTTGTCTGCTCCCGGCATC
CGCTTACAGACAAGCTGTGACCGTCTCCGGGAGCTGCATGTGTCAGAGGTTTTCACCGTCATCACCGAAA
CGCGCGAGGCAGCTGCGGTAAAGCTCATCAGCGTGGTCGTGAAGCGATTCACAGATGTCTGCCTGTTCAT
CCGCGTCCAGCTCGTTGAGTTTCTCCAGAAGCGTTAATGTCTGGCTTCTGATAAAGCGGGCCATGTTAAG
GGCGGTTTTTTCCTGTTTGGTCACTGATGCCTCCGTGTAAGGGGGATTTCTGTTCATGGGGGTAATGATA
CCGATGAAACGAGAGAGGATGCTCACGATACGGGTTACTGATGATGAACATGCCCGGTTACTGGAACGTT
GTGAGGGTAAACAACTGGCGGTATGGATGCGGCGGGACCAGAGCTC
