>Addgene plasmid #104882 | PE_21: Para_tet_eG::sfYFP | depositor full sequence | sequence record 214371 | PE_21: Para_tet_eG::sfYFP sequence 3969 bps
AGTGCGCTCGAGCTTCCCAACCTTACCAGAGGGCGCCCCAGCTGGCAATTCCGACGTCTGTGTGGAATTG
TGAGCGGATAACAATTTCACACAGGGCCCTCGGACACCGAGGAGAATGTCAAGAGGCGAACACACAACGT
CTTGGAGCGCCAGAGGAGGAACGAGCTAAAACGGAGCTTTTTTGCCCTGCGTGACCAGATCCCGGAGTTG
GAAAACAATGAAAAGGCCCCCAAGGTAGTTATCCTTAAAAAAGCCACAGCATACATCCTGTCCGTCCAAG
CAGAGGAGCAAAAGCTCATTTCTGAAGAGGACTTGTTGCGGAAACGACGAGAACAGTTGAAACACAAACT
TGAACAGCTACGGAACTCTTGTGCGTAAGGAAAAGTAAGGAAAACGATTCCTTCTAACAGAAATGTCCTG
AGCAATCACCTATGAACTGTCGACATAGCATTTTTATCCATAAGATTAGCGGATCCTACCTTAGACATCC
CTATCAGTGATAGATATAGTGAGCACATCCCTATCAGTGATAGAGATGCATGCCACTTAAAAAGGAGATC
AACAATGAAAGCAATTTTCGTACTGAAACATCTTAATCATGCTAAGGAGAAATACTAGTATGCGTAAAGG
CGAAGAGCTGTTCACTGGTGTCGTCCCTATTCTGGTGGAACTGGATGGTGATGTCAACGGTCATAAGTTT
TCCGTGCGTGGCGAGGGTGAAGGTGACGCAACTAATGGTAAACTGACGCTGAAGTTCATCTGTACTACTG
GTAAACTGCCGGTACCTTGGCCGACTCTGGTAACGACGCTGACTTATGGTGTTCAGTGCTTTGCTCGTTA
TCCGGACCATATGAAGCAGCATGACTTCTTCAAGTCCGCCATGCCGGAAGGCTATGTGCAGGAACGCACG
ATTTCCTTTAAGGATGACGGCACGTACAAAACGCGTGCGGAAGTGAAATTTGAAGGCGATACCCTGGTAA
ACCGCATTGAGCTGAAAGGCATTGACTTTAAAGAAGACGGCAATATCCTGGGCCATAAGCTGGAATACAA
TTTTAACAGCCACAATGTTTACATCACCGCCGATAAACAAAAAAATGGCATTAAAGCGAATTTTAAAATT
CGCCACAACGTGGAGGATGGCAGCGTGCAGCTGGCTGATCACTACCAGCAAAACACTCCAATCGGTGATG
GTCCTGTTCTGCTGCCAGACAATCACTATCTGAGCTACCAAAGCGTTCTGTCTAAAGATCCGAACGAGAA
ACGCGATCATATGGTTCTGCTGGAGTTCGTAACCGCAGCGGGCATCACGCATGGTATGGATGAACTGTAC
AAATGATGAAGCTTCCCCTACGTGCTGCTGAAGTTGCCCGCAACAGAGAGTGGAACCAACCGGTGATACC
ACGATACTATGACTGAGAGTCAACGCCATGAGCGGCCTCATTTCTTATTCTGAGTTACAACAGTCCGCAC
CGCTGTCTCACACTGGCTCACCTTCGGGTGGGCCTTTCTGCGTTTATATACTAGAGAGAGAATATAAAAA
GCCAGATTATTAATCCGGCTTTTTTATTATTTCCTAGCTAGCCGGGGAAATGTGCGCGGAACCCCTATTT
GTTTATTTTTCTAAATACATTCAAATATGTATCCGCTCATGAATTAATTCTTAGAAAAACTCATCGAGCA
TCAAATGAAACTGCAATTTATTCATATCAGGATTATCAATACCATATTTTTGAAAAAGCCGTTTCTGTAA
TGAAGGAGAAAACTCACCGAGGCAGTTCCATAGGATGGCAAGATCCTGGTATCGGTCTGCGATTCCGACT
CGTCCAACATCAATACAACCTATTAATTTCCCCTCGTCAAAAATAAGGTTATCAAGTGAGAAATCACCAT
GAGTGACGACTGAATCCGGTGAGAATGGCAAAAGTTTATGCATTTCTTTCCAGACTTGTTCAACAGGCCA
GCCATTACGCTCGTCATCAAAATCACTCGCATCAACCAAACCGTTATTCATTCGTGATTGCGCCTGAGCG
AGACGAAATACGCGATCGCTGTTAAAAGGACAATTACAAACAGGAATCGAATGCAACCGGCGCAGGAACA
CTGCCAGCGCATCAACAATATTTTCACCTGAATCAGGATATTCTTCTAATACCTGGAATGCTGTTTTCCC
GGGGATCGCAGTGGTGAGTAACCATGCATCATCAGGAGTACGGATAAAATGCTTGATGGTCGGAAGAGGC
ATAAATTCCGTCAGCCAGTTTAGTCTGACCATCTCATCTGTAACATCATTGGCAACGCTACCTTTGCCAT
GTTTCAGAAACAACTCTGGCGCATCGGGCTTCCCATACAATCGATAGATTGTCGCACCTGATTGCCCGAC
ATTATCGCGAGCCCATTTATACCCATATAAATCAGCATCCATGTTGGAATTTAATCGCGGCCTAGAGCAA
GACGTTTCCCGTTGAATATGGCTCATAACACCCCTTGTATTACTGTTTATGTAAGCAGACAGTTTTATTG
TTCATGACCAAAATCCCTTAACGTGAGTTTTCGTTCCACTGAGCGTCAGACCCCGTAGAAAAGATCAAAG
GATCTTCTTGAGATCCTTTTTTTCTGCGCGTAATCTGCTGCTTGCAAACAAAAAAACCACCGCTACCAGC
GGTGGTTTGTTTGCCGGATCAAGAGCTACCAACTCTTTTTCCGAAGGTAACTGGCTTCAGCAGAGCGCAG
ATACCAAATACTGTCCTTCTAGTGTAGCCGTAGTTAGGCCACCACTTCAAGAACTCTGTAGCACCGCCTA
CATACCTCGCTCTGCTAATCCTGTTACCAGTGGCTGCTGCCAGTGGCGATAAGTCGTGTCTTACCGGGTT
GGACTCAAGACGATAGTTACCGGATAAGGCGCAGCGGTCGGGCTGAACGGGGGGTTCGTGCACACAGCCC
AGCTTGGAGCGAACGACCTACACCGAACTGAGATACCTACAGCGTGAGCTATGAGAAAGCGCCACGCTTC
CCGAAGGGAGAAAGGCGGACAGGTATCCGGTAAGCGGCAGGGTCGGAACAGGAGAGCGCACGAGGGAGCT
TCCAGGGGGAAACGCCTGGTATCTTTATAGTCCTGTCGGGTTTCGCCACCTCTGACTTGAGCGTCGATTT
TTGTGATGCTCGTCAGGGGGGCGGAGCCTATGGAAAAACGCCAGCAACGCGGCCTTTTTACGGTTCCTGG
CCTTTTGCTGGCCTTTTGCTCACATGTTCTTTCCTGCGTTATCCCCTGATTCTGTGGATAACCGTATTAC
CGCCTTTGAGTGAGCTGATACCGCTCGCCGCAGCCGAACGACCGAGCGCAGCGAGTCAGTGAGCGAGGAA
GCGGAAGAGCGCCTGATGCGGTATTTTCTCCTTACGCATCTGTGCGGTATTTCACACCGCATATATGGTG
CACTCTCAGTACAATCTGCTCTGATGCCGCATAGTTAAGCCAGTATACACTCCGCTATCGCTACGTGACT
GGGTCATGGCTGCGCCCCGACACCCGCCAACACCCGCTGACGCGCCCTGACGGGCTTGTCTGCTCCCGGC
ATCCGCTTACAGACAAGCTGTGACCGTCTCCGGGAGCTGCATGTGTCAGAGGTTTTCACCGTCATCACCG
AAACGCGCGAGGCAGCTGCGGTAAAGCTCATCAGCGTGGTCGTGAAGCGATTCACAGATGTCTGCCTGTT
CATCCGCGTCCAGCTCGTTGAGTTTCTCCAGAAGCGTTAATGTCTGGCTTCTGATAAAGCGGGCCATGTT
AAGGGCGGTTTTTTCCTGTTTGGTCACTGATGCCTCCGTGTAAGGGGGATTTCTGTTCATGGGGGTAATG
ATACCGATGAAACGAGAGAGGATGCTCACGATACGGGTTACTGATGATGAACATGCCCGGTTACTGGAAC
GTTGTGAGGGTAAACAACTGGCGGTATGGATGCGGCGGGACCAGAGCTC
