>Addgene plasmid #104882 | PE_21: Para_tet_eG::sfYFP | depositor partial sequence | sequence record 214372 | Hybrid Promoter: Para_tet_eG
TCGACATAGCATTTTTATCCATAAGATTAGCGGATCCTACCTTAGACATCCCTATCAGTGATAGATATAG
TGAGCACATCCCTATCAGTGATAGAGATGCATGC
