>Addgene plasmid #104882 | PE_21: Para_tet_eG::sfYFP | depositor partial sequence | sequence record 214373 | sfYFP
ATGCGTAAAGGCGAAGAGCTGTTCACTGGTGTCGTCCCTATTCTGGTGGAACTGGATGGTGATGTCAACG
GTCATAAGTTTTCCGTGCGTGGCGAGGGTGAAGGTGACGCAACTAATGGTAAACTGACGCTGAAGTTCAT
CTGTACTACTGGTAAACTGCCGGTACCTTGGCCGACTCTGGTAACGACGCTGACTTATGGTGTTCAGTGC
TTTGCTCGTTATCCGGACCATATGAAGCAGCATGACTTCTTCAAGTCCGCCATGCCGGAAGGCTATGTGC
AGGAACGCACGATTTCCTTTAAGGATGACGGCACGTACAAAACGCGTGCGGAAGTGAAATTTGAAGGCGA
TACCCTGGTAAACCGCATTGAGCTGAAAGGCATTGACTTTAAAGAAGACGGCAATATCCTGGGCCATAAG
CTGGAATACAATTTTAACAGCCACAATGTTTACATCACCGCCGATAAACAAAAAAATGGCATTAAAGCGA
ATTTTAAAATTCGCCACAACGTGGAGGATGGCAGCGTGCAGCTGGCTGATCACTACCAGCAAAACACTCC
AATCGGTGATGGTCCTGTTCTGCTGCCAGACAATCACTATCTGAGCTACCAAAGCGTTCTGTCTAAAGAT
CCGAACGAGAAACGCGATCATATGGTTCTGCTGGAGTTCGTAACCGCAGCGGGCATCACGCATGGTATGG
ATGAACTGTACAAATGATGA
